>Addgene plasmid #177278 | pYTRW10K_0x5 | addgene full sequence | sequence record 421064 | Addgene NGS Result
CTAGTCCCGGGTCCACATATCCACGGGCTGGCAAGGGAGCGCAGCGACCGCGCAGGGCGAAGCCCGGAGA
GCAAGCCCGTAGGGCGCCGCAGCCGCCGTAGGCGGTCACGACTTTGCGAAGCAAAGTCTAGTGAGTATAC
TCAAGCATTGAGTGGCCCGCCGGAGGCACCGCCTTGCGCTGCCCCCGTCGAGCCGGTTGGACACCAAAAG
GGAGGGGCAGGCATGGCGGCATACGCGATCATGCGATGCAAGAAGCTGGCGAAAATGGGCAACGTGGCGG
CCAGTCTCAAGCACGCCTACCGCGAGCGCGAGACGCCCAACGCTGACGCCAGCAGGACGCCAGAGAACGA
GCACTGGGCGGCCAGCAGCACCGATGAAGCGATGGGCCGACTGCGCGAGTTGCTGCCAGAGAAGCGGCGC
AAGGACGCTGTGTTGGCGGTCGAGTACGTCATGACGGCCAGCCCGGAATGGTGGAAGTCGGCCAGCCAAG
AACAGCAGGCGGCGTTCTTCGAGAAGGCGCACAAGTGGCTGGCGGACAAGTACGGGGCGGATCGCATCGT
GACGGCCAGCATCCACCGTGACGAAACCAGCCCGCACATGACCGCGTTCGTGGTGCCGCTGACGCAGGAC
GGCAGGCTGTCGGCCAAGGAGTTCATCGGCAACAAAGCGCAGATGACCCGCGACCAGACCACGTTTGCGG
CCGCTGTGGCCGATCTAGGGCTGCAACGGGGCATCGAGGGCAGCAAGGCACGTCACACGCGCATTCAGGC
GTTCTACGAGGCCCTGGAGCGGCCACCAGTGGGCCACGTCACCATCAGCCCGCAAGCGGTCGAGCCACGC
GCCTATGCACCGCAGGGATTGGCCGAAAAGCTGGGAATCTCAAAGCGCGTTGAGACGCCGGAAGCCGTGG
CCGACCGGCTGACAAAAGCGGTTCGGCAGGGGTATGAGCCTGCCCTACAGGCCGCCGCAGGAGCGCGTGA
GATGCGCAAGAAGGCCGATCAAGCCCAAGAGACGGCCCGAGACCTTCGGGAGCGCCTGAAGCCCGTTCTG
GACGCCCTGGGGCCGTTGAATCGGGATATGCAGGCCAAGGCCGCCGCGATCATCAAGGCCGTGGGCGAAA
AGCTGCTGACGGAACAGCGGGAAGTCCAGCGCCAGAAACAGGCCCAGCGCCAGCAGGAACGCGGGCGCGC
ACATTTCCCCGAAAAGTGCCACCTGACGTCTAAGAAACCATTATTATCATGACTGACTCTTATACACAAG
TTATCTGCAGCACTCAACAGATCTCCGTCTACTTGCGACACCTCTCTTAAGGTAGCTGGACCGGATTCGG
GTCTAGCCTATATCGTCAATCCGTTGATCTATGTCGGGTGCGGAGAAAGAGGTAATGAAATGGGCGATCG
CCCACAGCTTACACAGACCTAATCGTAGAGTTCCTAGTAATACTTAGTGGCTCGTTACCTCGTTCTTCCA
GGCCAGGGGGCCGTACGCGCTCGGCGAACAGTATAAGCAGATTCGACTCACTAGGGATAACAGGGTAATC
TCTGGGTATCGACTCAATCTCGCGCTATTGTGCTATATCCGTGGACGGTTGCGGTCAATTCTGTCGGAAA
ATCAACGGATACGAACAATTACTCGCGACTTCCTCAATACGTGCTGCAACGCGCGCGTAACTATAACGGT
CCTAAGGTAGCGAGCTTACTTGTGCTGTTGTGTAAGGACACGCTTAACCCAGAGAATTCCAGCGACCTAT
TCTACGACTACGCGTCCATGGCTCGAGGAGCTCGGTACCGCCCCACTACCCGATTTATCAAGATTTGGCG
GAGAGTCCCGTCGACTGGCAAACAGCTATTATGGGTATTATGGGTGTGTATCCAGAACGACGGATCTTGA
CGCAATTTGGCGTGGCTCTCTTAAGGTAGCCCTCCGACCAATTGAGGTGCGCTCTGACCGATCAGTTTAG
ACTTGTGTATAAGAGTCAGAGCGTCCTGAACGGAACCTTTCCCGTTTTCCAGGATCTGATCTTCCATGTG
ACCTCCTAACATGGTAACGTTCATGATAACTTCTGCTCTTCATCGTGCGGCCGACTGGGCTAAATCTGTG
TTCTCTTCGGCGGCGCTGGGTGATCCTCGCCGTACTGCCCGCTTGGTTAACGTCGCCGCCCAATTGGCAA
AATATTCTGGTAAATCAATAACCATCTCATCAGAGGGTAGTGAAGCCATGCAGGAAGGCGCTTACCGATT
TATCCGCAATCCCAACGTTTCTGCCGAGGCGATCAGAAAGGCTGGCGCCATGCAAACAGTCAAGTTGGCT
CAGGAGTTTCCCGAACTGCTGGCCATTGAGGACACCACCTCTTTGAGTTATCGCCACCAGGTCGCCGAAG
AGCTTGGCAAGCTGGGCTCTATTCAGGATAAATCCCGCGGATGGTGGGTTCACTCCGTTCTCTTGCTCGA
GGCCACCACATTCCGCACCGTAGGATTACTGCATCAGGAGTGGTGGATGCGCCCGGATGACCCTGCCGAT
GCGGATGAAAAGGAGAGTGGCAAATGGCTGGCAGCGGCCGCAACTAGCCGGTTACGCATGGGCAGCATGA
TGAGCAACGTGATTGCGGTCTGTGACCGCGAAGCCGATATTCATGCTTATCTGCAGGACAAACTGGCGCA
TAACGAGCGCTTCGTGGTGCGCTCCAAGCACCCACGCAAGGACGTAGAGTCTGGGTTGTATCTGTACGAC
CATCTGAAGAACCAACCGGAGTTGGGTGGCTATCAGATCAGCATTCCGCAAAAGGGCGTGGTGGATAAAC
GCGGTAAACGTAAAAATCGACCAGCCCGCAAGGCGAGCTTGAGCCTGCGCAGTGGGCGCATCACGCTAAA
ACAGGGGAATATCACGCTCAACGCGGTGCTGGCCGAGGAGATTAACCCGCCCAAGGGTGAGACCCCGTTG
AAATGGTTGTTGCTGACCAGCGAACCGGTCGAGTCGCTAGCCCAAGCCTTGCGCGTCATCGACATTTATA
CCCATCGCTGGCGGATCGAGGAGTTCCATAAGGCATGGAAAACCGGAGCAGGAGCCGAGAGGCAACGCAT
GGAGGAGCCGGATAATCTGGAGCGGATGGTCTCGATCCTCTCGTTTGTTGCGGTCAGGCTGTTACAGCTC
AGAGAAAGCTTCACGCTGCCGCAAGCACTCAGGGCGCAAGGGCTGCTAAAGGAAGCGGAACACGTAGAAA
GCCAGTCCGCAGAAACGGTGCTGACCCCGGATGAATGTCAGCTACTGGGCTATCTGGACAAGGGAAAACG
CAAGCGCAAAGAGAAAGCAGGTAGCTTGCAGTGGGCTTACATGGCGATAGCTAGACTGGGCGGTTTTATG
GACAGCAAGCGAACCGGAATTGCCAGCTGGGGCGCCCTCTGGGAAGGTTGGGAAGCCCTGCAAAGTAAAC
TGGATGGCTTTCTTGCCGCCAAGGATCTGATGGCGCAGGGGATCAAGATCTGACCCGGGACTAGTTGGTG
TGGAAGTCCTAATATCGGTGATCAATATAGTGGTTGACATGCTGGCTAGTCAACATTGAGCCTTTTGATC
ATGCAAATATATTACGGTATTTTACAATCAAATATCAAACTTAACTATTGACTTTATAACTTATTTAGGT
GGTAACATTCTTATAAAAAAGAAAAAAATTACTGCAAAACAGTACTAGCTTTTAACTTGTATCCTAGGTT
ATCTATGCTGTCTCACCATAGAGAATATTACCTATTTCAGAATGTATGTCCATGATTCGCCGGGTAAATA
CATATAATACACAAATCTGGCTTAATAAAGTCTATAATATATCTCATAAAGAAGTGCTAAATTGGCTAGT
GCTATATATTTTTAAGAAAATTTCTTTTGACTAAGTCCATATCGACTTTGTAAAAGTTCACATTAGCATA
CATATATTACACGAGCCAGAAATAGTAACTTTTGCCTAAATCACAAATTGCAAAATTTAATTGCTTGCAA
AAGGTCACATGCTTATAATCAACTTTTTTAAAAATTTAAAATACTTTTTTATTTTTTATTTTTAAACATA
AATGAAATAATTTATTTATTGTTTATGATTACCGAAACATAAAACCTGCTCAAGAAAAAGAAACTGTTTT
GTCCTTGGAAAAAAAGCACTACCTAGGAGCGGCCAAAATGCCGAGGCTTTCATAGCTTAAACTCTTTACA
GAAAATAGGCATTATAGATCAGTTCGAGTTTTCTTATTCTTCCTTCCGGTTTTATCGTCACAGTTTTACA
GTAAATAAGTATCACCTCTTAGAGTTAACCTATACTAAAATTTATGCCAGTTAACTATGAGATAAGCAAG
TATCATCTCATTTCATTACCTGAAGTCGAGTAAACAGAAAATCCAATTGTTGATGAACCTCAATGACTTA
GAACTATCTATCGGCAGATCATATAAAGAGGATTTAGGTACTCGAGAACGCTCCGTACATGCAGCTAAAC
CTCCAAGCATCTCTAACTTGGGTAGTGCTTTCTCCACCATTTTCTGTGCTTGCTCCTTCGTGGCAAGTCC
AGCCCATAATGCCCAGAATGTAGTTGCGGATTCGTATGACGTTCTGTGCTTGATTTTTGTGTTGTAGTCA
AAGAAAAGGTCCGGTTAAACGGATCTCGCATTGATGAGGCAACGCTAATTATCAACATATAGATTGTTAT
CTATCTGCATGAACACGAAATCTTTACTTGACGACTTGAGGCTGATGGTGTTTATGCAAAGAAACCACTG
TGTTTAATATGTGTCACTGTTTGATATTACTGTCAGCGTAGAAGATAATAGTAAAAGCGGTTAATAAGTG
TATTTGAGATAAGTGTGATAAAGTTTTTACAGCGAAAAGACGATAAATACAAGAAAATGATTACGAGGAT
ACGGAGAGAGGTATGTACATGTGTATTTATATACTAAGCTGCCGGCGGTTGTTTGCAAGACCGAGAAAAG
GCTAGCAAGAATCGGGTCATTGTAGCGTATGCGCCTGTGAACATTCTCTTCAACAAGTTTGATTCCATTG
CGGTGAAATGGTAAAAGTCAACCCCCTGCGATGTATATTTTCCTGTACAATCAATCAAAAAGCCAAATGA
TTTAGCATTATCTTTACATCTTGTTATTTTACAGATTTTATGTTTAGATCTTTTATGCTTGCTTTTCAAA
AGGCCTGCAGGCAAGTGCACAAACAATACTTAAATAAATACTACTCAGTAATAACCTATTTCTTAGCATT
TTTGACGAAATTTGCTATTTTGTTAGAGTCTTTTACACCATTTGTCTCCACACCTCCGCTTACATCAACA
CCAATAACGCCATTTAATCTAAGCGCATCACCAACATTTTCTGGCGTCAGTCCACCAGCTAACATAAAAT
GTTGCCTCGCGCGTTTCGGTGATGACGGTGAAAACCTCTGACACATGCAGCTCCCGGAGACGGTCACAGC
TTGTCTGTAAGCGGATGCCGGGAGCAGACAAGCCCGTCAGGGCGCGTCAGCGGGTGTTGGCGGGTGTCGG
GGCGCAGCCATGACCCAGTCACGTAGCGATAGCGGAGTGTATACTGGCTTAACTATGCGGCATCAGAGCA
GATTGTACTGAGAGTGCACCATATGCGGTGTGAAATACCGCACAGATGCGTAAGGAGAAAATACCGCATC
AGGCGCTCTTCCGCTTCCTCGCTCACTGACTCGCTGCGCTCGGTCGTTCGGCTGCGGCGAGCGGTATCAG
CTCACTCAAAGGCGGTAATACGGTTATCCACAGAATCAGGGGATAACGCAGGAAAGAACATGTGAGCAAA
AGGCCAGCAAAAGGCCAGGAACCGTAAAAAGGCCGCGTTGCTGGCGTTTTTCCATAGGCTCCGCCCCCCT
GACGAGCATCACAAAAATCGACGCTCAAGTCAGAGGTGGCGAAACCCGACAGGACTATAAAGATACCAGG
CGTTTCCCCCTGGAAGCTCCCTCGTGCGCTCTCCTGTTCCGACCCTGCCGCTTACCGGATACCTGTCCGC
CTTTCTCCCTTCGGGAAGCGTGGCGCTTTCTCATAGCTCACGCTGTAGGTATCTCAGTTCGGTGTAGGTC
GTTCGCTCCAAGCTGGGCTGTGTGCACGAACCCCCCGTTCAGCCCGACCGCTGCGCCTTATCCGGTAACT
ATCGTCTTGAGTCCAACCCGGTAAGACACGACTTATCGCCACTGGCAGCAGCCACTGGTAACAGGATTAG
CAGAGCGAGGTATGTAGGCGGTGCTACAGAGTTCTTGAAGTGGTGGCCTAACTACGGCTACACTAGAAGG
ACAGTATTTGGTATCTGCGCTCTGCTGAAGCCAGTTACCTTCGGAAAAAGAGTTGGTAGCTCTTGATCCG
GCAAACAAACCACCGCTGGTAGCGGTGGTTTTTTTGTTTGCAAGCAGCAGATTACGCGCAGAAAAAAAGG
ATCTCAAGAAGATCCTTTGATCTTTTCTACGGGGTCTGACGCTCAGTGGAACGAAAACTCACGTTAAGGG
ATTTTGGTCATGAGATTATCAAAAAGGATCTTCACCTAGATCCTTTTAAATTAAAAATGAAGTTTTAAAT
CAATCTAAAGTATATATGAGTAAACTTGGTCTGACAGGAGCTCGCTCAGAAGAACTCGTCAAGAAGGCGA
TAGAAGGCGATGCGCTGCGAATCGGGAGCGGCGATACCGTAAAGCACGAGGAAGCGGTCAGCCCATTCGC
CGCCAAGCTCTTCAGCAATATCACGGGTAGCCAACGCTATGTCCTGATAGCGGTCCGCCACACCCAGCCG
GCCACAGTCGATGAATCCAGAAAAGCGGCCATTTTCCACCATGATATTCGGCAAGCAGGCATCGCCATGG
GTCACGACGAGATCCTCGCCGTCGGGCATCCGCGCCTTGAGCCTGGCGAACAGTTCGGCTGGCGCGAGCC
CCTGATGCTCTTCGTCCAGATCATCCTGATCGACAAGACCGGCTTCCATCCGAGTACGTGCTCGCTCGAT
GCGATGTTTCGCTTGGTGGTCGAATGGGCAGGTAGCCGGATCAAGCGTATGCAGCCGCCGCATTGCATCA
GCCATGATGGATACTTTCTCGGCAGGAGCAAGGTGAGATGACAGGAGATCCTGCCCCGGCACTTCGCCCA
ATAGCAGCCAGTCCCTTCCCGCTTCAGTGACAACGTCGAGCACAGCTGCGCAAGGAACGCCCGTCGTGGC
CAGCCACGATAGCCGCGCTGCCTCGTCTTGGAGTTCATTCAGGGCACCGGACAGGTCGGTCTTGACAAAA
AGAACCGGGCGCCCCTGCGCTGACAGCCGGAACACGGCGGCATCAGAGCAGCCGATTGTCTGTTGTGCCC
AGTCATAGCCGAATAGCCTCTCCACCCAAGCGGCCGGAGAACCTGCGTGCAATCCATCTTGTTCAATCAT
GCGAAACGATCCTCATCCTGTCTCTTGATCAGATCTTGATCCCCTGCGCCATCAGATCCTTGGCGGCAAG
AAAGCCATCCAGTTTACTTTGCAGGGCTTCCCAACCTTACCAGAGGGCGCCCCAGCTGGCAATTCCGGTT
CGCTTGCTGTCCATAAAACCGCCCAGTCTAGCTATCGCCATGTAAGCCCACTGCAAGCTACCTGCTTTCT
CTTTGCGCTTGCGTTTTCCCTTGTCCAGATAGCCCAGTAGCTGACATTCATCCGGGCGATCGATGGAAGC
CGGCGGCACCTCGCTAACGGATTCACCACTCCAAGAATTGGAGCCAATCAATTCTTGCGGAGAACTGTGA
ATGCGCAAACCAACCCTTGGCAGAACATATCCATCGCGTCCGCCATCTCCAGCAGCCGCACGCGGCGCAT
CGGGGGGGGGGGKKGGKTTCAATTCATCATTTTTTTTTTATTCTTTTTTTTGATTTCGGTTTCCTTGAAA
TTTTTTTGATTCGGTAATCTCCGAACAGAAGGAAGAACGAAGGAAGGAGCACAGACTTAGATTGGTATAT
ATACGCATATGTAGTGTTGAAGAAACATGAAATTGCCCAGTATTCTTAACCCAACTGCACAGAACAAAAA
CCTGCAGGAAACGAAGATAAATCATGTCGAAAGCTACATATAAGGAACGTGCTGCTACTCATCCTAGTCC
TGTTGCTGCCAAGCTATTTAATATCATGCACGAAAAGCAAACAAACTTGTGTGCTTCATTGGATGTTCGT
ACCACCAAGGAATTACTGGAGTTAGTTGAAGCATTAGGTCCCAAAATTTGTTTACTAAAAACACATGTGG
ATATCTTGACTGATTTTTCCATGGAGGGCACAGTTAAGCCGCTAAAGGCATTATCCGCCAAGTACAATTT
TTTACTCTTCGAAGACAGAAAATTTGCTGACATTGGTAATACAGTCAAATTGCAGTACTCTGCGGGTGTA
TACAGAATAGCAGAATGGGCAGACATTACGAATGCACACGGTGTGGTGGGCCCAGGTATTGTTAGCGGTT
TGAAGCAGGCGGCAGAAGAAGTAACAAAGGAACCTAGAGGCCTTTTGATGTTAGCAGAATTGTCATGCAA
GGGCTCCCTATCTACTGGAGAATATACTAAGGGTACTGTTGACATTGCGAAGAGCGACAAAGATTTTGTT
ATCGGCTTTATTGCTCAAAGAGACATGGGTGGAAGAGATGAAGGTTACGATTGGTTGATTATGACACCCG
GTGTGGGTTTAGATGACAAGGGAGACGCATTGGGTCAACAGTATAGAACCGTGGATGATGTGGTCTCTAC
AGGATCTGACATTATTATTGTTGGAAGAGGACTATTTGCAAAGGGAAGGGATGCTAAGGTAGAGGGTGAA
CGTTACAGAAAAGCAGGCTGGGAAGCATATTTGAGAAGATGCGGCCAGCAAAACTAAAAAACTGTATTAT
AAGTAAATGCATGTATACTAAACTCACAAATTAGAGCTTCAATTTAATTATATCAGTTATTACCCGGGAA
TCTCGGTCGTAATGATTTTTATAATGACGAAAAAAAAAAAATTGGAAAGAAAACCCCCCCCCCCGCAGCG
TTGGGTCCTGGCCACGGGTGCGCATGATCGTGCTCCTGTCGTTGAGGACCCGGCTAGGCTGGCGGGGTTG
CCTTACTGGTTAGCAGAATGAATCACCGATACGCGAGCGAACGTGAAGCGACTGCTGCTGCAAAACGTCT
GCGACCTGAGCAACAACATGAATGGTCTTCGGTTTCCGTGTTTCGTAAAGTCTGGAAACGCGGAAGTCAG
CGCCCTGCACCATTATGTTCCGGATCTGCATCGCAGGATGCTGCTGGCTACCCTGTGGAACACCTACATC
TGTATTAACGAAGCGCTGGCATTGACCCTGAGTGATTTTTCTCTGGTCCCGCCGCATCCATACCGCCAGT
TGTTTACCCTCACAACGTTCCAGTAACCGGGCATGTTCATCATCAGTAACCCGTATCGTGAGCATCCTCT
CTCGTTTCATCGGTATCATTACCCCCATGAACAGAAATCCCCCTTACACGGAGGCATCAGTGACCAAACA
GGAAAAAACCGCCCTTAACATGGCCCGCTTTATCAGAAGCCAGACATTAACGCTTCTGGAGAAACTCAAC
GAGCTGGACGCGGATGAACAGGCAGACATCTGTGAATCGCTTCACGACCACGCTGATGAGCTTTACCGCT
GGGCCATTCTCATGAAGAATATCTTGAATTTATTGTCATATTA
Features (pLannotate 1.2.2; 15 found; start..end, strand, type, name):
   2053..3480    +  CDS            tnpA: TN5P_ECOLX - Also known as tnp. Experimental evidence at protein level: Swiss-Prot protein existence level 1. Mediates transposition of transposon Tn5 by a 'cut and paste' mechanism. First, the monomeric transposase binds the 19 bp inverted DNA repeats flanking the transposon. Then, dimerization of the DNA- bound transposase creates a synaptic DNA complex. After nicking of the first DNA strand, excision of the transposon proceeds through a series of intermediates. The transposase then mediates the insertion of the transposon at a new site by strand transfer. The activity of the wild- type tran
   3491..3556    +  CDS            RMD1 (fragment): RMD1_YEAST - Experimental evidence at protein level: Swiss-Prot protein existence level 1. Required for sporulation where it is believed to have a role in meiotic nuclear division. From Saccharomyces cerevisiae (strain ATCC 204508 / S288c) (Baker's yeast).
   4004..4296    -  misc_feature   CEN4: S. cerevisiae CEN4 centromere
   4319..4451    -  misc_feature   CEN/ARS (fragment): S. cerevisiae CEN4 centromere fused to the autonomously replicating sequence ARS1/ARS416
   4451..4627    -  misc_feature   CEN/ARS (fragment): S. cerevisiae CEN4 centromere fused to the autonomously replicating sequence ARS1/ARS416
   4628..5392    -  rep_origin     ARS1 (fragment): S. cerevisiae autonomously replicating sequence ARS1/ARS416
   5393..5431    +  CDS            rop (fragment): Rop protein, which maintains plasmids at low copy number; rop
   5533..5673    +  misc_feature   bom: basis of mobility region from pBR322
   5859..6447    -  rep_origin     ori: high-copy-number ColE1/pMB1/pBR322/pUC origin of replication
   6629..7420    -  CDS            neo: KKA2_KLEPN - Also known as kan, nptII. Experimental evidence at protein level: Swiss-Prot protein existence level 1. Resistance to kanamycin, neomycin, paromomycin, ribostamycin, butirosin and gentamicin B. From Klebsiella pneumoniae.
   7452..7808    -  CDS            tnpA (fragment): TN5P_ECOLX - Also known as tnp. Experimental evidence at protein level: Swiss-Prot protein existence level 1. Mediates transposition of transposon Tn5 by a 'cut and paste' mechanism. First, the monomeric transposase binds the 19 bp inverted DNA repeats flanking the transposon. Then, dimerization of the DNA- bound transposase creates a synaptic DNA complex. After nicking of the first DNA strand, excision of the transposon proceeds through a series of intermediates. The transposase then mediates the insertion of the transposon at a new site by strand transfer. The activity of the wild- type tran
   7858..8073    +  promoter       URA3 promoter: S. cerevisiae URA3
   8074..8877    +  CDS            URA3: orotidine-5'-phosphate decarboxylase, required for uracil biosynthesis; S. cerevisiae URA3; yeast auxotrophic marker, counterselectable with 5-fluoroorotic acid (5-FOA)
   9113..9493    -  CDS            YPB1_ECOLX: Protein predicted: Swiss-Prot protein existence level 4. From Escherichia coli.
   9510..9659    +  CDS            rop (fragment): Rop protein, which maintains plasmids at low copy number; rop
