[The description below was written by a language model from this plasmid's Addgene catalogue record and pLannotate feature annotations shown in this document.]
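Description:
pYTRW10K_0x5 is an empty basic vector of the modular pYT series, built on the yTREX backbone (about 9.7 kb) and designed to deliver genes into bacterial chromosomes by random Tn5 transposition. It is a bacteria–yeast shuttle plasmid. In E. coli it replicates from a pMB1-type origin, is recorded as low copy, and is selected with kanamycin through the aphII (neo/nptII) resistance gene. In Saccharomyces cerevisiae it is maintained as a stable centromeric plasmid by the CEN4-ARS1 elements and selected by URA3 complementation of uracil auxotrophy, a marker that can also be counterselected with 5-FOA. According to the depositor, the backbone also carries the mob gene from pBBR1 with its promoter and oriT region. This allows conjugative transfer into recipient bacteria, although the automated annotation does not label this element. The annotation does detect a pBR322-type bom region and short rop fragments.

The feature table shows a full-length Tn5 transposase gene (tnpA), which catalyses cut-and-paste excision and insertion of DNA bounded by the Tn5 inverted repeats. A second, partial tnpA-derived fragment lies next to the kanamycin gene. The transposable payload is the "empty" YT_core, a set of defined cloning slots separated by designated upstream and downstream sequences. Target genes are inserted at an I-SceI site, and further markers, reporters or promoters can be placed in other positions. These slots and the transposon ends are not individually annotated. No insert or expression promoter is recorded. The associated publication describes the series as a tool for chromosomal gene integration and expression in Pseudomonas putida for natural product synthesis.
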