Addgene plasmid #177278: pYTRW10K_0x5
Purpose: (Empty Backbone) genomic integration of genes (inserted in I-SceI-site) via transposon Tn5
Depositing lab: Karl-Erich Jaeger. Depositing organization: Heinrich-Heine-Universitaet Duesseldorf. Publication: The modular pYT vector series employed for chromosomal gene integration and expression to produce carbazoles and glycolipids in P. putida. Weihmann R, Kubicki S, Bitzenhofer NL, Domrose A, Bator I, Kirschen LM, Kofler F, Funk A, Tiso T, Blank LM, Jaeger KE, Drepper T, Thies S, Loeschcke A. FEMS Microbes. 2022 Dec 19;4:xtac030. doi: 10.1093/femsmc/xtac030. eCollection 2023. PubMed 37333445.
Backbone
  Vector backbone: yTREX backbone
  Backbone size (bp): 9699
  Vector type: Bacterial Expression, Synthetic Biology ; Yeast Expression, Tn5 genomic integration
  Selectable markers: URA3
Growth in bacteria
  Bacterial resistance: Kanamycin, 50 μg/mL
  Growth temperature: 37°C
  Growth strain: DH5alpha
  Copy number: Low Copy
Gene/Insert
  Gene/Insert name: None
Terms and licenses: Academic/Nonprofit Terms; Industry Terms: Not Available to Industry
Depositor comments: Part of pYT vector series which enables chromosomal integration via random transposition, facilitated by transposon Tn5 elements. Basic vector carrying the "empty" YT_core with specific cloning slots separated by designated upstream and downstream sequences for integron customization. Target genes can be inserted at the I-SceI site; additional marker, reporter or promoter elements may be integrated at further positions. Vector backbone is based on the yTREX vector and is equipped with the bacterial pMB1 ori, aphII-encoded KmR and mob gene from pBBR1 including promoter and oriT region and with yeast replication elements CEN4-ARS1 and URA3 marker.
How to cite: pYTRW10K_0x5 was a gift from Karl-Erich Jaeger (Addgene plasmid # 177278 ; http://n2t.net/addgene:177278 ; RRID:Addgene_177278)
